>Addgene plasmid #56586 | EYFP-Cx32-7 | depositor partial sequence | sequence record 87475 | insert sequence
GACGTCAGATCCGCTAGCGCTACCGGACTCAGATCTCGAGCTCAAGCTTCGAATTCCCTCTGGGAAAGGG
CAGCAGCAGCCAGGTGTGGCAGTGACAGGGAGGTGTGAATGAGGCAGGATGAACTGGACAGGTTTGTACA
CCTTGCTCAGTGGCGTGAACCGGCATTCTACTGCCATTGGCCGAGTATGGCTCTCGGTCATCTTCATCTT
CAGAATCATGGTGCTGGTGGTGGCTGCAGAGAGTGTGTGGGGTGATGAGAAATCTTCCTTCATCTGCAAC
ACACTCCAGCCTGGCTGCAACAGCGTTTGCTATGACCAATTCTTCCCCATCTCCCATGTGCGGCTGTGGT
CCCTGCAGCTCATCCTAGTTTCCACCCCAGCTCTCCTCGTGGCCATGCACGTGGCTCACCAGCAACACAT
AGAGAAGAAAATGCTACGGCTTGAGGGCCATGGGGACCCCCTACACCTGGAGGAGGTGAAGAGGCACAAG
GTCCACATCTCAGGGACACTGTGGTGGACCTATGTCATCAGCGTGGTGTTCCGGCTGTTGTTTGAGGCCG
TCTTCATGTATGTCTTTTATCTGCTCTACCCTGGCTATGCCATGGTGCGGCTGGTCAAGTGCGACGTCTA
CCCCTGCCCCAACACAGTGGACTGCTTCGTGTCCCGCCCCACCGAGAAAACCGTCTTCACCGTCTTCATG
CTAGCTGCCTCTGGCATCTGCATCATCCTCAATGTGGCCGAGGTGGTGTACCTCATCATCCGGGCCTGTG
CCCGCCGAGCCCAGCGCCGCTCCAATCCACCTTCCCGCAAGGGCTCGGGCTTCGGCCACCGCCTCTCACC
TGAATACAAGCAGAATGAGATCAACAAGCTGCTGAGTGAGCAGGATGGCTCCCTGAAAGACATACTGCGC
CGCAGCCCTGGCACCGGGGCTGGGCTGGCTGAAAAGAGCGACCGCTGCTCGGCCTGCGCGGATCCACCGG
TCGCCACCATGGTGAGCAAGGGCGAGGAGCTGTTCACCGGGGTGGTGCCCATCCTGGTCGAGCTGGACGG
CGACGTAAACGGCCACAAGTTCAGCGTGTCCGGCGAGGGCGAGGGCGATGCCACCTACGGCAAGCTGACC
CTGAAGTTCATCTGCACCACCGGCAAGCTGCCCGTGCCCTGGCCCACCCTCGTGACCACCTTCGGCTACG
GCCTGCAGTGCTTCGCCCGCTACCCCGACCACATGAAGCAGCACGACTTCTTCAAGTCCGCCATGCCCGA
AGGCTACGTCCAGGAGCGCACCATCTTCTTCAAGGACGACGGCAACTACAAGACCCGCGCCGAGGTGAAG
TTCGAGGGCGACACCCTGGTGAACCGCATCGAGCTGAAGGGCATCGACTTCAAGGAGGACGGCAACATCC
TGGGGCACAAGCTGGAGTACAACTACAACAGCCACAACGTCTATATCATGGCCGACAAGCAGAAGAACGG
CATCAAGGTGAACTTCAAGATCCGCCACAACATCGAGGACGGCAGCGTGCAGCTCGCCGACCACTACCAG
CAGAACACCCCCATCGGCGACGGCCCCGTGCTGCTGCCCGACAACCACTACCTGAGCTACCAGTCCGCCC
TGAGCAAAGACCCCAACGAGAAGCGCGATCACATGGTCCTGCTGGAGTTCGTGACCGCCGCCGGGATCAC
TCTCGGCATGGACGAGCTGTACAAGTAAAGCGGCCGCGACTCTAGATCATAATCAGCCATACCACATTGA
G
