>Addgene plasmid #56586 | EYFP-Cx32-7 | addgene partial sequence | sequence record 149876 | EGFP-N 5'-CGTCGCCGTCCAGCTCGACCAG-3'
GCTCCTCGCCCTTGCTCACCATGGTGGCGACCGGTGCGGCGACGGCCAGGCCGAGGAGGCCGAGCAGCAA
CGGCACGGATAGCAGCATGGTGGCGCTAGCGGATCTGACGGTTCACTAAACCAGCTCTGCTTATATAGAC
CTCCCACCGTACACGCCTACCGCCCATTTGCGTCAATGGGGCGGAGTTGTTACGACATTTTGGAAAGTCC
CGTTGATTTTGGTGCCAAAACAAACTCCCATTGACGTCAATGGGGTGGAGACTTGGAAATCCCCGTGAGT
CAAACCGCTATCCACGCCCATTGATGTACTGCCAAAACCGCATCACCATGGTAATAGCGATGACTAATAC
GTAGATGTACTGCCAAGTAGGAAAGTCCCATAAGGTCATGTACTGGGCATAATGCCAGGCGGGCCATTTA
CCGTCATTGACGTCAATAGGGGGCGTACTTGGCATATGATACACTTGATGTACTGCCAAGTGGGCAGTTT
ACCGTAAATACTCCACCCATTGACGTCAATGGAAAGTCCCTATTGGCGTTACTATGGGAACATACGTCAT
TATTGACGTCAATGGGCGGGGGTCGTTGGGCGGTCAGCCAGGCGGGCCATTTACCGTAAGTTATGTAACG
CGGAACTCCATATATGGGCTATGAACTAATGACCCCGTAATTGATTACTATTAATAACTAATGCATGGCG
GTAATACGGTTATCCACAGAATCAGGGGATAACGCAGGAAAGAACATGTGAGCAAAAGGCCAGCAAAAGG
CCAGGAACCGTAAA
