>Addgene plasmid #56586 | EYFP-Cx32-7 | addgene partial sequence | sequence record 150716 | SV40pA-R 5'-GAAATTTGTGATGCTATTGC-3'
ACAACAACAATTGCATTCATTTTATGTTTCAGGTTCAGGGGGAGGTGTGGGAGGTTTTTTAAAGCAAGTA
AAACCTCTACAAATGTGGTATGGCTGATTATGATCAGTTATCTAGATCCGGTGGATCCCGGGCCCGCGGT
ACCGTCGACTGCAGAATTCTTACAGCTCGTCCTTTCCGGACTTGTACAGCTCGTCCATGCCGAGAGTGAT
CCCGGCGGCGGTCACGAACTCCAGCAGGACCATGTGATCGCGCTTCTCGTTGGGGTCTTTGCTCAGCTTG
GACTGGGTGCTCAGGTAGTGGTTGTCGGGCAGCAGCACGGGGCCGTCGCCGATGGGGGTGTTCTGCTGGT
AGTGGTCGGCGAGCTGCACGCTGCCGTCCTCGATGTTGCAGTTGAGGCCGAAGTTGGCCTTGATGCCGTT
CTTCTGCTTGTCGGCGGTGATATAGACGTTGCCGTGGATGGCGTTGTACTCCAGCTTGTGCCCCAGGATG
TTGCCGTCCTCCTTGAAGTCGATGCCCTTCAGCTCGATGCGGTTCACCAGGGTGTCGCCCTCGAACTTCA
CCTCGGCGCGGGTCTTGTAGTTGCCGTCGTCCTTGAAGAAGATGGTGCGCTCCTGGACGTAGCCTTCGGG
CATGGCGGACTTGAAGAAGTCGTGCTGCTTCATGTGGTCGGGGTAGCGGGCGAAGCACTGCACGCCCCAG
CTCAGGGTGGTCACGAGGGTGGGCCAGGGCACGGGCAGCTTGCCGGTGGTGCAGATGAACTTCAGGGTCA
GCTTGCCGTAGGTGGCATCGCC
