[The description below was written by a language model from this plasmid's Addgene catalogue record.]
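Description:
EYFP-Cx32-7 is a mammalian expression plasmid that produces human connexin 32 (Cx32, the gap junction beta-1 protein encoded by GJB1) fused to enhanced yellow fluorescent protein. The backbone is an EYFP vector of about 4.75 kb without the insert. It is maintained in E. coli as a high-copy plasmid under kanamycin selection and carries a neomycin resistance marker, so transfected mammalian cells can be selected with G418 to derive stable lines. The origin of replication and other backbone elements are not itemised, because no feature table accompanies the record. The listed SV40pA reverse sequencing primer does imply that an SV40 polyadenylation signal lies downstream of the expression cassette.

Transcription of the fusion is driven by the CMV promoter, a strong constitutive promoter in most mammalian cell types. The EYFP tag is supplied by the backbone and sits at the C terminus of Cx32, so the connexin is translated first and the fluorescent protein follows it. The "7" in the name probably refers to the length of the linker between the two parts, but the record does not say so. The cloning method is recorded as unknown. The depositor gives the fluorophore's excitation peak as 513 nm and its emission peak as 527 nm, typical of yellow fluorescent proteins.

Connexins assemble into hemichannels that dock between neighbouring cells to form gap junctions. A construct of this kind is therefore typically used as a fluorescent localisation marker, allowing connexin trafficking and gap junction plaques to be viewed in live or fixed cells by fluorescence microscopy. The record itself does not state a specific application.
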