Addgene plasmid #56586: EYFP-Cx32-7
Depositing lab: Michael Davidson. Depositing organization: Florida State University, Tallahassee.
Backbone
  Vector backbone: EYFP
  Backbone size w/o insert (bp): 4750
  Vector type: Mammalian Expression
  Selectable markers: Neomycin (select with G418)
Growth in bacteria
  Bacterial resistance: Kanamycin, 50 μg/mL
  Growth temperature: 37°C
  Growth strain: DH5alpha
  Copy number: High Copy
Gene/Insert
  Gene/Insert name: Cx32 (alt names: Human Beta-1 Connexin 32; NM_001097642.2)
  Species: H. sapiens (human)
  Entrez Gene: GJB1 (a.k.a. CMTX, CMTX1, CX32)
  Promoter: CMV
  Tag / fusion protein: EYFP (C terminal on backbone)
  Cloning method: Unknown
  Sequencing primers: 5′ CMV-F; 3′ SV40pA-R
Terms and licenses: Academic/Nonprofit Terms; Industry Terms: Not Available to Industry
Depositor comments: H. sapiens (human) Beta-1 Connexin 32. Excitation = 513; Emission = 527
How to cite: EYFP-Cx32-7 was a gift from Michael Davidson (Addgene plasmid # 56586)
